>Addgene plasmid #217819 | pACYCDUET-StrepSUMO-DaPFOR | addgene full sequence | sequence record 430563 | Addgene NGS Result
GGGGAATTGTGAGCGGATAACAATTCCCCTGTAGAAATAATTTTGTTTAACTTTAATAAGGAGATATACC
ATGGGCAGCAGCCATCACCATCATCACCACAGCCAGGATCCGAATTCGAGCTCGGCGCGCCTGCAGGTCG
ACAAGCTTGCGGCCGCATAATGCTTAAGTCGAACAGAAAGTAATCGTATTGTACACGGCCGCATAATCGA
AATTAATACGACTCACTATAGGGGAATTGTGAGCGGATAACAATTCCCCATCTTAGTATATTAGTTAAGT
ATAAGAAGGAGATATACATATGTGGTCTCACCCACAATTTGAGAAAGGCAGTCTGCAAGATAGTGAGGTG
AACCAAGAGGCGAAACCCGAGGTAAAACCCGAAGTGAAGCCTGAGACCCATATTAACCTCAAAGTAAGTG
ACGGTTCGAGCGAAATTTTCTTTAAAATTAAGAAGACAACCCCGCTTCGTCGTCTGATGGAGGCTTTCGC
CAAACGTCAAGGGAAAGAGATGGATAGCCTGCGCTTTTTATATGATGGTATTCGAATTCAAGCGGATCAG
GCTCCTGAAGATCTGGATATGGAAGACAATGATATCATAGAGGCTCATAGAGAACAAATTGGCGGCATGG
GAAAGAAAATGATGACGACTGATGGCAATACAGCGACAGCGCACGTGGCGTATGCCATGAGCGAAGTCGC
CGCCATCTACCCCATCACCCCTTCCTCGACCATGGGCGAGGAGGCTGACGACTGGGCGGCGCAAGGACGC
AAGAACATCTTTGGCCAGACCCTGACCATACGCGAAATGCAGTCCGAGGCCGGCGCCGCCGGCGCGGTGC
ACGGGGCCCTGGCGGCCGGCGCCCTGACCACGACCTTCACGGCGTCGCAGGGTCTGCTGCTGATGATCCC
CAACATGTACAAGATCTCCGGCGAACTTCTGCCCGGCGTGTTCCACGTCACCGCCCGCGCCATCGCCGCG
CACGCCCTGTCCATCTTCGGTGACCACCAGGATATCTACGCCGCGCGCCAGACAGGCTTCGCCATGCTCG
CCTCCAGCTCGGTGCAGGAGGCCCACGACATGGCCCTGGTGGCCCACTTGGCGGCCATCGAGTCCAACGT
GCCGTTCATGCACTTCTTCGACGGATTCCGCACCTCGCACGAAATCCAGAAGATCGAGGTCCTGGACTAC
GCGGACATGGCCTCGCTGGTGAACCAGAAGGCCCTGGCGGAATTCCGCGCCAAGTCCATGAACCCCGAGC
ACCCCCACGTGCGCGGCACGGCCCAGAACCCCGACATCTACTTCCAGGGTCGCGAGGCAGCCAACCCCTA
CTACCTCAAGGTGCCCGGCATCGTTGCCGAGTACATGCAGAAGGTCGCCTCCCTCACGGGCCGCAGCTAC
AAGCTCTTTGACTACGTGGGTGCTCCCGACGCCGAGCGCGTCATCGTGTCCATGGGCTCCTCGTGCGAGA
CCATCGAGGAGGTCATCAACCACCTCGCGGCCAAGGGCGAAAAGATCGGCCTGATCAAGGTCCGCCTGTA
CAGGCCCTTCGTAAGCGAGGCCTTCTTCGCTGCTCTGCCCGCTTCGGCCAAGGTCATCACGGTCCTCGAC
CGCACCAAGGAACCCGGCGCGCCCGGCGATCCGCTCTACCTCGACGTGTGCTCGGCCTTCGTGGAGCGCG
GCGAAGCCATGCCCAAGATCCTGGCCGGCCGCTACGGCCTGGGTTCCAAGGAATTCAGCCCGGCCATGGT
CAAGTCCGTGTACGACAACATGTCCGGCGCTAAGAAGAACCACTTCACCGTGGGCATCGAAGACGACGTG
ACCGGCACTTCGCTGCCGGTGGACAACGCCTTCGCCGACACCACGCCCAAGGGCACCATCCAGTGCCAGT
TCTGGGGCCTCGGCGCCGACGGCACTGTGGGCGCCAACAAGCAGGCCATCAAGATCATCGGCGACAACAC
GGACCTGTTTGCCCAGGGTTACTTCTCCTACGACTCCAAGAAATCGGGCGGCATCACCATCTCGCACCTG
CGCTTCGGCGAGAAGCCCATCCAGTCCACCTACCTGGTCAACAGGGCCGACTATGTCGCCTGTCACAACC
CGGCCTACGTGGGCATATACGACATCCTCGAAGGCATCAAGGATGGCGGAACCTTCGTGCTCAACTCGCC
TTGGAGCAGCCTCGAGGACATGGACAAGCACCTGCCCTCCGGCATCAAGCGCACCATCGCGAACAAGAAG
CTCAAGTTCTACAACATCGACGCGGTGAAAATCGCCACCGATGTGGGACTGGGCGGCCGCATCAACATGA
TCATGCAGACGGCCTTCTTCAAGCTGGCCGGAGTGCTGCCCTTCGAAAAGGCCGTGGATCTGCTCAAGAA
GTCCATCCACAAGGCCTACGGCAAAAAGGGCGAGAAGATCGTCAAGATGAACACCGACGCCGTGGACCAG
GCCGTCACCTCCCTGCAGGAATTCAAGTATCCGGATTCCTGGAAGGACGCTCCCGCTGAGACCAAGGCCG
AGCCCATGACGAACGAGTTCTTCAAGAACGTCGTCAAGCCCATCCTGACCCAGCAGGGCGACAAGCTGCC
GGTGAGCGCCTTCGAGGCCGACGGCCGTTTCCCCCTCGGCACCAGCCAGTTCGAGAAGCGCGGCGTGGCC
ATCAACGTGCCGCAGTGGGTCCCCGAGAACTGCATCCAGTGCAACCAGTGCGCCTTCGTCTGTCCGCACA
GCGCCATCCTGCCCGTGCTGGCCAAGGAAGAGGAGTTGGTCGGCGCGCCGGCGAACTTCACGGCCCTGGA
AGCCAAGGGCAAGGAGCTCAAGGGCTACAAGTTCCGCATCCAGATCAACACCCTGGACTGCATGGGCTGC
GGCAACTGCGCCGACATCTGTCCGCCCAAGGAAAAGGCTCTGGTCATGCAGCCCCTGGATACCCAGCGCG
ACGCGCAGGTGCCCAACCTGGAGTACGCAGCGCGCATCCCGGTCAAATCCGAGGTGCTGCCGCGCGACTC
GCTCAAGGGCAGCCAGTTCCAGGAGCCTCTCATGGAATTCTCGGGCGCCTGCTCGGGCTGCGGCGAGACG
CCCTACGTGCGCGTCATCACCCAGCTCTTCGGCGAGCGCATGTTCATTGCCAACGCCACGGGTTGCTCGT
CCATCTGGGGCGCGTCGGCTCCTTCCATGCCTTACAAGACCAACCGCCTCGGACAAGGCCCGGCCTGGGG
TAACTCCCTGTTCGAAGACGCGGCCGAATACGGCTTCGGCATGAACATGTCCATGTTCGCCCGCCGCACG
CATTTGGCCGATCTTGCCGCCAAGGCCCTGGAGAGCGATGCCTCCGGCGATGTCAAGGAAGCCCTGCAGG
GCTGGCTTGCCGGCAAGAACGATCCCATCAAGTCCAAGGAATACGGCGACAAGCTCAAGAAGCTGCTGGC
TGGTCAGAAGGATGGTCTGCTCGGACAGATCGCCGCCATGTCCGACCTGTACACCAAGAAGAGCGTGTGG
ATCTTCGGTGGCGACGGCTGGGCCTACGACATCGGTTACGGCGGCCTGGACCATGTGCTCGCCTCGGGCG
AGGACGTGAACGTCTTCGTCATGGATACCGAGGTCTACTCCAACACCGGCGGCCAGTCCTCCAAGGCAAC
GCCCACGGGCGCCGTGGCCAAGTTCGCGGCGGCCGGCAAGCGTACCGGCAAGAAGGACCTGGCGCGCATG
GTCATGACCTACGGCTACGTCTACGTGGCTACGGTCTCCATGGGTTACAGCAAGCAGCAGTTCCTCAAGG
TGCTCAAGGAAGCCGAAAGCTTCCCCGGCCCCTCGCTGGTCATCGCCTATGCTACCTGCATCAACCAGGG
TCTGCGCAAGGGCATGGGCAAGAGCCAGGACGTCATGAACACCGCGGTCAAGTCCGGTTACTGGCCGCTG
TTCCGCTACGATCCGCGCTTGGCCGCCCAGGGCAAGAACCCCTTCCAGCTCGACTCCAAGGCTCCTGACG
GTTCCGTCGAGGAGTTCCTGATGGCCCAGAACCGCTTCGCCGTCCTCGATCGGTCCTTCCCCGAGGACGC
CAAGAGACTGCGCGCCCAGGTCGCTCACGAATTGGACGTGCGTTTCAAGGAGTTGGAGCACATGGCCGCC
ACGAACATCTTCGAGTCCTTCGCGCCAGCGGGCGGCAAGGCCGATGGTTCGGTGGATTTCGGCGAAGGTG
CGGAGTTCTGCACGCGCGACGATACTCCCATGATGGCCCGACCTGATTCCGGTGAGGCCTGCGACCAGAA
CCGCGCTGGCACGAGCGAACAGCAGGGAGACCTCAGCAAGCGGACGAAGAAGTAGCTCGAGTCTGGTAAA
GAAACCGCTGCTGCGAAATTTGAACGCCAGCACATGGACTCGTCTACTAGCGCAGCTTAATTAACCTAGG
CTGCTGCCACCGCTGAGCAATAACTAGCATAACCCCTTGGGGCCTCTAAACGGGTCTTGAGGGGTTTTTT
GCTGAAACCTCAGGCATTTGAGAAGCACACGGTCACACTGCTTCCGGTAGTCAATAAACCGGTAAACCAG
CAATAGACATAAGCGGCTATTTAACGACCCTGCCCTGAACCGACGACCGGGTCGAATTTGCTTTCGAATT
TCTGCCATTCATCCGCTTATTATCACTTATTCAGGCGTAGCAACCAGGCGTTTAAGGGCACCAATAACTG
CCTTAAAAAAATTACGCCCCGCCCTGCCACTCATCGCAGTACTGTTGTAATTCATTAAGCATTCTGCCGA
CATGGAAGCCATCACAAACGGCATGATGAACCTGAATCGCCAGCGGCATCAGCACCTTGTCGCCTTGCGT
ATAATATTTGCCCATAGTGAAAACGGGGGCGAAGAAGTTGTCCATATTGGCCACGTTTAAATCAAAACTG
GTGAAACTCACCCAGGGATTGGCTGAGACGAAAAACATATTCTCAATAAACCCTTTAGGGAAATAGGCCA
GGTTTTCACCGTAACACGCCACATCTTGCGAATATATGTGTAGAAACTGCCGGAAATCGTCGTGGTATTC
ACTCCAGAGCGATGAAAACGTTTCAGTTTGCTCATGGAAAACGGTGTAACAAGGGTGAACACTATCCCAT
ATCACCAGCTCACCGTCTTTCATTGCCATACGGAACTCCGGATGAGCATTCATCAGGCGGGCAAGAATGT
GAATAAAGGCCGGATAAAACTTGTGCTTATTTTTCTTTACGGTCTTTAAAAAGGCCGTAATATCCAGCTG
AACGGTCTGGTTATAGGTACATTGAGCAACTGACTGAAATGCCTCAAAATGTTCTTTACGATGCCATTGG
GATATATCAACGGTGGTATATCCAGTGATTTTTTTCTCCATTTTAGCTTCCTTAGCTCCTGAAAATCTCG
ATAACTCAAAAAATACGCCCGGTAGTGATCTTATTTCATTATGGTGAAAGTTGGAACCTCTTACGTGCCG
ATCAACGTCTCATTTTCGCCAAAAGTTGGCCCAGGGCTTCCCGGTATCAACAGGGACACCAGGATTTATT
TATTCTGCGAAGTGATCTTCCGTCACAGGTATTTATTCGGCGCAAAGTGCGTCGGGTGATGCTGCCAACT
TACTGATTTAGTGTATGATGGTGTTTTTGAGGTGCTCCAGTGGCTTCTGTTTCTATCAGCTGTCCCTCCT
GTTCAGCTACTGACGGGGTGGTGCGTAACGGCAAAAGCACCGCCGGACATCAGCGCTAGCGGAGTGTATA
CTGGCTTACTATGTTGGCACTGATGAGGGTGTCAGTGAAGTGCTTCATGTGGCAGGAGAAAAAAGGCTGC
ACCGGTGCGTCAGCAGAATATGTGATACAGGATATATTCCGCTTCCTCGCTCACTGACTCGCTACGCTCG
GTCGTTCGACTGCGGCGAGCGGAAATGGCTTACGAACGGGGCGGAGATTTCCTGGAAGATGCCAGGAAGA
TACTTAACAGGGAAGTGAGAGGGCCGCGGCAAAGCCGTTTTTCCATAGGCTCCGCCCCCCTGACAAGCAT
CACGAAATCTGACGCTCAAATCAGTGGTGGCGAAACCCGACAGGACTATAAAGATACCAGGCGTTTCCCC
CTGGCGGCTCCCTCGTGCGCTCTCCTGTTCCTGCCTTTCGGTTTACCGGTGTCATTCCGCTGTTATGGCC
GCGTTTGTCTCATTCCACGCCTGACACTCAGTTCCGGGTAGGCAGTTCGCTCCAAGCTGGACTGTATGCA
CGAACCCCCCGTTCAGTCCGACCGCTGCGCCTTATCCGGTAACTATCGTCTTGAGTCCAACCCGGAAAGA
CATGCAAAAGCACCACTGGCAGCAGCCACTGGTAATTGATTTAGAGGAGTTAGTCTTGAAGTCATGCGCC
GGTTAAGGCTAAACTGAAAGGACAAGTTTTGGTGACTGCGCTCCTCCAAGCCAGTTACCTCGGTTCAAAG
AGTTGGTAGCTCAGAGAACCTTCGAAAAACCGCCCTGCAAGGCGGTTTTTTCGTTTTCAGAGCAAGAGAT
TACGCGCAGACCAAAACGATCTCAAGAAGATCATCTTATTAATCAGATAAAATATTTCTAGATTTCAGTG
CAATTTATCTCTTCAAATGTAGCACCTGAAGTCAGCCCCATACGATATAAGTTGTAATTCTCATGTTAGT
CATGCCCCGCGCCCACCGGAAGGAGCTGACTGGGTTGAAGGCTCTCAAGGGCATCGGTCGAGATCCCGGT
GCCTAATGAGTGAGCTAACTTACATTAATTGCGTTGCGCTCACTGCCCGCTTTCCAGTCGGGAAACCTGT
CGTGCCAGCTGCATTAATGAATCGGCCAACGCGCGGGGAGAGGCGGTTTGCGTATTGGGCGCCAGGGTGG
TTTTTCTTTTCACCAGTGAGACGGGCAACAGCTGATTGCCCTTCACCGCCTGGCCCTGAGAGAGTTGCAG
CAAGCGGTCCACGCTGGTTTGCCCCAGCAGGCGAAAATCCTGTTTGATGGTGGTTAACGGCGGGATATAA
CATGAGCTGTCTTCGGTATCGTCGTATCCCACTACCGAGATGTCCGCACCAACGCGCAGCCCGGACTCGG
TAATGGCGCGCATTGCGCCCAGCGCCATCTGATCGTTGGCAACCAGCATCGCAGTGGGAACGATGCCCTC
ATTCAGCATTTGCATGGTTTGTTGAAAACCGGACATGGCACTCCAGTCGCCTTCCCGTTCCGCTATCGGC
TGAATTTGATTGCGAGTGAGATATTTATGCCAGCCAGCCAGACGCAGACGCGCCGAGACAGAACTTAATG
GGCCCGCTAACAGCGCGATTTGCTGGTGACCCAATGCGACCAGATGCTCCACGCCCAGTCGCGTACCGTC
TTCATGGGAGAAAATAATACTGTTGATGGGTGTCTGGTCAGAGACATCAAGAAATAACGCCGGAACATTA
GTGCAGGCAGCTTCCACAGCAATGGCATCCTGGTCATCCAGCGGATAGTTAATGATCAGCCCACTGACGC
GTTGCGCGAGAAGATTGTGCACCGCCGCTTTACAGGCTTCGACGCCGCTTCGTTCTACCATCGACACCAC
CACGCTGGCACCCAGTTGATCGGCGCGAGATTTAATCGCCGCGACAATTTGCGACGGCGCGTGCAGGGCC
AGACTGGAGGTGGCAACGCCAATCAGCAACGACTGTTTGCCCGCCAGTTGTTGTGCCACGCGGTTGGGAA
TGTAATTCAGCTCCGCCATCGCCGCTTCCACTTTTTCCCGCGTTTTCGCAGAAACGTGGCTGGCCTGGTT
CACCACGCGGGAAACGGTCTGATAAGAGACACCGGCATACTCTGCGACATCGTATAACGTTACTGGTTTC
ACATTCACCACCCTGAATTGACTCTCTTCCGGGCGCTATCATGCCATACCGCGAAAGGTTTTGCGCCATT
CGATGGTGTCCGGGATCTCGACGCTCTCCCTTATGCGACTCCTGCATTAGGAAATTAATACGACTCACTA
TA
Features (pLannotate 1.2.2; 20 found; start..end, strand, type, name):
      3..27      +  protein_bind   lac operator: The lac repressor binds to the lac operator to inhibit transcription in E. coli. This inhibition can be relieved by adding lactose or isopropyl-β-D-thiogalactopyranoside (IPTG). lac repressor encoded by lacI
     42..64      +  RBS            RBS: efficient ribosome binding site from bacteriophage T7 gene 10 (Olins and Rangwala, 1989)
    214..232     +  promoter       T7 promoter: promoter for bacteriophage T7 RNA polymerase
    233..257     +  protein_bind   lac operator: The lac repressor binds to the lac operator to inhibit transcription in E. coli. This inhibition can be relieved by adding lactose or isopropyl-β-D-thiogalactopyranoside (IPTG). lac repressor encoded by lacI
    333..626     +  CDS            SMT3: SMT3_YEAST - Experimental evidence at protein level: Swiss-Prot protein existence level 1. Not known; suppressor of MIF2 mutations. From Saccharomyces cerevisiae (strain ATCC 204508 / S288c) (Baker's yeast).
    627..4322    +  CDS            por: PFOR_DESAF - Experimental evidence at protein level: Swiss-Prot protein existence level 1. Catalyzes the ferredoxin-dependent oxidative decarboxylation of pyruvate. Required for the transfer of electrons from pyruvate to ferredoxin (PubMed:9294422, PubMed:7612653). Ferredoxin I and ferredoxin II, which are single 4Fe-4S cluster ferredoxins are the most effective electron carriers of POR (PubMed:7612653). From Desulfocurvibacter africanus (Desulfovibrio africanus).
   4338..4379    +  CDS            S-Tag (fragment): affinity and epitope tag derived from pancreatic ribonuclease A
   4409..4426    +  CDS            SET1 (fragment): solubility-enhancement tag derived from T7 phage gene 10B
   4434..4481    +  terminator     T7 terminator: transcription terminator for bacteriophage T7 RNA polymerase
   4705..5361    -  CDS            cat: CAT_ECOLX - Experimental evidence at protein level: Swiss-Prot protein existence level 1. This enzyme is an effector of chloramphenicol resistance in bacteria. From Escherichia coli. This protein is used as a marker in many commonly used cloning vectors, such as pACYC184.
   5362..5464    -  promoter       cat promoter: promoter of the E. coli cat gene encoding chloramphenicol acetyltransferase
   5585..5728    +  mobile_element IS1 (fragment): prokaryotic transposable element IS1
   5847..5902    -  rep_origin     RSF ori (fragment): Plasmids containing the RSF 1030 origin of replication can be propagated in E. coli cells that contain additional plasmids with compatible origins.
   5990..6535    -  rep_origin     p15A ori: Plasmids containing the medium-copy-number p15A origin of replication can be propagated in E. coli cells that contain a second plasmid with the ColE1 origin.
   6647..6711    -  CDS            TcR (fragment): tetracycline efflux protein; tet; confers resistance to tetracycline
   6726..6747    -  protein_bind   CAP binding site: CAP binding activates transcription in the presence of cAMP. E. coli catabolite activator protein
   6760..7842    -  CDS            lacI: lac repressor; lacI; The lac repressor binds to the lac operator to inhibit transcription in E. coli. This inhibition can be relieved by adding lactose or isopropyl-β-D-thiogalactopyranoside (IPTG).
   7843..7920    -  promoter       lacI promoter: lacI
   7928..7963    -  CDS            TcR (fragment): tetracycline efflux protein; tet; confers resistance to tetracycline
   7966..2       +  promoter       T7 promoter (across the origin): promoter for bacteriophage T7 RNA polymerase
