[The description below was written by a language model from this plasmid's Addgene catalogue record and pLannotate feature annotations shown in this document.]
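Description:
pACYCDUET-StrepSUMO-DaPFOR is a 7,982 bp bacterial expression plasmid built on the pACYCDuet backbone for producing the pyruvate:ferredoxin oxidoreductase (PFOR) of Desulfocurvibacter africanus in E. coli. It replicates from the p15A origin, listed in the record as low copy. This origin is compatible with ColE1-type plasmids, so the construct can be co-maintained with other expression vectors. Selection is by chloramphenicol, through a cat gene under its own promoter. The backbone also carries lacI with its native promoter. Short annotated fragments of IS1, an RSF origin and a tetracycline resistance gene appear to be backbone remnants or partial matches rather than functional elements.

As in Duet vectors generally, there are two T7 promoter/lac operator units. The first, which spans the sequence origin, is followed by a T7 gene 10 ribosome binding site but has no annotated coding sequence downstream, so it appears to be unoccupied. The second drives the roughly 4 kb insert: yeast SMT3 (SUMO) fused in frame directly upstream of the por coding sequence. The catalogue describes the N-terminal tag as StrepSUMO; the Strep portion is not separately annotated in the feature table but presumably sits just upstream of SMT3. Such a tag allows affinity purification, while SUMO often improves solubility and can be removed by a SUMO protease. Vector-derived S-tag sequence lies after the por gene, followed by a T7 terminator.

Expression requires a host supplying T7 RNA polymerase and is inducible with IPTG via lac repressor control. PFOR oxidatively decarboxylates pyruvate and passes the electrons to ferredoxin. The associated publication concerns B12-dependent dehalogenation of organohalides in E. coli, which suggests a role in supplying reducing equivalents, although the record does not state this.
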