Addgene plasmid #217819: pACYCDUET-StrepSUMO-DaPFOR
Purpose: Expresses DaPFOR in E. coli
Depositing lab: Pamela Silver. Depositing organization: Harvard Medical School. Publication: Sustainable B(12)-Dependent Dehalogenation of Organohalides in E. coli. Ng TL, Silver PA. ACS Chem Biol. 2024 Feb 16;19(2):380-391. doi: 10.1021/acschembio.3c00585. Epub 2024 Jan 22. PubMed 38254247.
Backbone
  Vector backbone: pACYCDUET
  Total vector size (bp): 7982
  Vector type: Bacterial Expression
Growth in bacteria
  Bacterial resistance: Chloramphenicol, 25 μg/mL
  Growth temperature: 37°C
  Growth strain: DH5alpha
  Copy number: Low Copy
Gene/Insert
  Gene/Insert name: pACYCDUET-StrepSUMO-DaPFOR
  Species: Desulfocurvibacter africanus
  Insert size (bp): 4026
  Promoter: T7
  Tag / fusion protein: StrepSUMO (N terminal on insert)
  Cloning method: Gibson Cloning
  Sequencing primers: 5′ DUETUP2 Primer
Terms and licenses: Academic/Nonprofit Terms; Industry Terms: Not Available to Industry
How to cite: pACYCDUET-StrepSUMO-DaPFOR was a gift from Pamela Silver (Addgene plasmid # 217819 ; http://n2t.net/addgene:217819 ; RRID:Addgene_217819)
